>Addgene plasmid #16351 | pGEM-Nanog | depositor full sequence | sequence record 8498 | Author sequence
GGGCGAATTGGGCCCGACGTCGCATGCTCCCGGCCGCCATGGCGGCCGCGGGAATTCGATTCATCTTCAC
ACGTCTTCAGGTTGCATGTTCATGGAGTAGTTTAGGAATAAATCCATGGTTTGTGGAGTACTAAAATACC
TAGTGGTCTGCTGTATTACATTAAGGCCTTCCCCAGCAGCTTCCAAGGCAGCCTCCAAGTCACTGGCAGG
AGAATTTGGCTGGAACTGCATGCAGGACTGCAGAGATTCCTCTCCACAGTTATAGAAGGGACTGTTCCAG
GCCTGATTGTTCCAGGATTGGGTGCACCAGGTCTGAGTGTTCCAGGAGTGGTTGCTCCAGGACTGGATGT
TCTGGGTCTGGTTGCTCCAGGTTGAATTGTTCCAGGTCTGGTTGCTCCACATTGGAAGGTTCCCAGTCGG
GTTCACCAGGCATCCCTGGTGGTAGGAAGAGTAAAGGCTGGGGTAGGTAGGTGCTGAGGCCTTCTGCGTC
ACACCATTGCTATTCTTCGGCCAGTTGTTTTTCTGCCACCTCTTAGATTTCATTCTCTGGTTCTGGAACC
AGGTCTTCACCTGTTTGTAGCTGAGGTTCAGGATGTTGGAGAGTTCTTGCATCTGCTGGAGGCTGAGGTA
TTTCTGTCTCTGAAATCTATCATTGAGTACACACAGCTGGGTGGAAGAGAACACAGTTCTGGTCTTCTGT
TTCTTGACCGGGACCTTGTCTTCCTTTTTTGCGACACTCTTCTCTGCAGAAGTGGGTTGTTTGCCTTTGG
GACTGGTGGAAGAATCAGGGCTGTCCTGAATAAGCAGATCCATGGAGGAAGGAAGAGGAGAGACAGTCTC
CGTGTGAGGCATCTCAGCAGAAGACATTTGCAAGGATGGATAGTTTTCTTCAGGCCCACAAATCACAGGC
ATAGGTGAAGATTCTTTACAGTCGGATGCTTCAAAGCAAGGCAAGCTTTGGGGACAAGCTGGATCCACAC
TCATGAATCACTAGTGAATTCGCGGCCGCCTGCAGGTCGACCATATGGGAGAGCTCCCAACGCGTTGGAT
GCATAGCTTGAGTATTCTATAGTGTCACCTAAATAGCTTGGCGTAATCATGGTCATAGCTGTTTCCTGTG
TGAAATTGTTATCCGCTCACAATTCCACACAACATACGAGCCGGAAGCATAAAGTGTAAAGCCTGGGGTG
CCTAATGAGTGAGCTAACTCACATTAATTGCGTTGCGCTCACTGCCCGCTTTCCAGTCGGGAAACCTGTC
GTGCCAGCTGCATTAATGAATCGGCCAACGCGCGGGGAGAGGCGGTTTGCGTATTGGGCGCTCTTCCGCT
TCCTCGCTCACTGACTCGCTGCGCTCGGTCGTTCGGCTGCGGCGAGCGGTATCAGCTCACTCAAAGGCGG
TAATACGGTTATCCACAGAATCAGGGGATAACGCAGGAAAGAACATGTGAGCAAAAGGCCAGCAAAAGGC
CAGGAACCGTAAAAAGGCCGCGTTGCTGGCGTTTTTCCATAGGCTCCGCCCCCCTGACGAGCATCACAAA
AATCGACGCTCAAGTCAGAGGTGGCGAAACCCGACAGGACTATAAAGATACCAGGCGTTTCCCCCTGGAA
GCTCCCTCGTGCGCTCTCCTGTTCCGACCCTGCCGCTTACCGGATACCTGTCCGCCTTTCTCCCTTCGGG
AAGCGTGGCGCTTTCTCATAGCTCACGCTGTAGGTATCTCAGTTCGGTGTAGGTCGTTCGCTCCAAGCTG
GGCTGTGTGCACGAACCCCCCGTTCAGCCCGACCGCTGCGCCTTATCCGGTAACTATCGTCTTGAGTCCA
ACCCGGTAAGACACGACTTATCGCCACTGGCAGCAGCCACTGGTAACAGGATTAGCAGAGCGAGGTATGT
AGGCGGTGCTACAGAGTTCTTGAAGTGGTGGCCTAACTACGGCTACACTAGAAGAACAGTATTTGGTATC
TGCGCTCTGCTGAAGCCAGTTACCTTCGGAAAAAGAGTTGGTAGCTCTTGATCCGGCAAACAAACCACCG
CTGGTAGCGGTGGTTTTTTTGTTTGCAAGCAGCAGATTACGCGCAGAAAAAAAGGATCTCAAGAAGATCC
TTTGATCTTTTCTACGGGGTCTGACGCTCAGTGGAACGAAAACTCACGTTAAGGGATTTTGGTCATGAGA
TTATCAAAAAGGATCTTCACCTAGATCCTTTTAAATTAAAAATGAAGTTTTAAATCAATCTAAAGTATAT
ATGAGTAAACTTGGTCTGACAGTTACCAATGCTTAATCAGTGAGGCACCTATCTCAGCGATCTGTCTATT
TCGTTCATCCATAGTTGCCTGACTCCCCGTCGTGTAGATAACTACGATACGGGAGGGCTTACCATCTGGC
CCCAGTGCTGCAATGATACCGCGAGACCCACGCTCACCGGCTCCAGATTTATCAGCAATAAACCAGCCAG
CCGGAAGGGCCGAGCGCAGAAGTGGTCCTGCAACTTTATCCGCCTCCATCCAGTCTATTAATTGTTGCCG
GGAAGCTAGAGTAAGTAGTTCGCCAGTTAATAGTTTGCGCAACGTTGTTGCCATTGCTACAGGCATCGTG
GTGTCACGCTCGTCGTTTGGTATGGCTTCATTCAGCTCCGGTTCCCAACGATCAAGGCGAGTTACATGAT
CCCCCATGTTGTGCAAAAAAGCGGTTAGCTCCTTCGGTCCTCCGATCGTTGTCAGAAGTAAGTTGGCCGC
AGTGTTATCACTCATGGTTATGGCAGCACTGCATAATTCTCTTACTGTCATGCCATCCGTAAGATGCTTT
TCTGTGACTGGTGAGTACTCAACCAAGTCATTCTGAGAATAGTGTATGCGGCGACCGAGTTGCTCTTGCC
CGGCGTCAATACGGGATAATACCGCGCCACATAGCAGAACTTTAAAAGTGCTCATCATTGGAAAACGTTC
TTCGGGGCGAAAACTCTCAAGGATCTTACCGCTGTTGAGATCCAGTTCGATGTAACCCACTCGTGCACCC
AACTGATCTTCAGCATCTTTTACTTTCACCAGCGTTTCTGGGTGAGCAAAAACAGGAAGGCAAAATGCCG
CAAAAAAGGGAATAAGGGCGACACGGAAATGTTGAATACTCATACTCTTCCTTTTTCAATATTATTGAAG
CATTTATCAGGGTTATTGTCTCATGAGCGGATACATATTTGAATGTATTTAGAAAAATAAACAAATAGGG
GTTCCGCGCACATTTCCCCGAAAAGTGCCACCTGATGCGGTGTGAAATACCGCACAGATGCGTAAGGAGA
AAATACCGCATCAGGAAATTGTAAGCGTTAATATTTTGTTAAAATTCGCGTTAAATTTTTGTTAAATCAG
CTCATTTTTTAACCAATAGGCCGAAATCGGCAAAATCCCTTATAAATCAAAAGAATAGACCGAGATAGGG
T
[37 nt withheld, positions 3432-3468]
AAAGAACGTGGACTCCAACGTCAAAGG
[49 nt withheld, positions 3496-3544]
T
[91 nt withheld, positions 3546-3636]
G
[124 nt withheld, positions 3638-3761]
CCATTCGCCATTCAGGCTGCGCAACTGTTGGGAAGGGCGATCGGTGCGGGCCTCTTCGCTATTACGCCAG
CTGGCGAAAGGGGGATGTGCTGCAAGGCGATTAAGTTGGGTAACGCCAGGGTTTTCCCAGTCACGACGTT
GTAAAACGACGGCCAGTGAATTGTAATACGACTCACTATA
Features (pLannotate 1.2.2; 14 found; start..end, strand, type, name):
     70..984     -  CDS            NANOG: NANOG_HUMAN - Experimental evidence at protein level: Swiss-Prot protein existence level 1. Transcription regulator involved in inner cell mass and embryonic stem (ES) cells proliferation and self-renewal. Imposes pluripotency on ES cells and prevents their differentiation towards extraembryonic endoderm and trophectoderm lineages. Blocks bone morphogenetic protein-induced mesoderm differentiation of ES cells by physically interacting with SMAD1 and interfering with the recruitment of coactivators to the active SMAD transcriptional complexes. Acts as a transcriptional activator or repressor. B
    992..1054    -  CDS            VESPI_VESMG (fragment): Experimental evidence at protein level: Swiss-Prot protein existence level 1. Shows contractile activity on isolated ileum smooth muscle. From Vespa magnifica (Hornet).
   1066..1084    -  promoter       SP6 promoter: promoter for bacteriophage SP6 RNA polymerase
   1126..1142    -  protein_bind   lac operator: The lac repressor binds to the lac operator to inhibit transcription in E. coli. This inhibition can be relieved by adding lactose or isopropyl-β-D-thiogalactopyranoside (IPTG). lac repressor encoded by lacI
   1150..1180    -  promoter       lac promoter: promoter for the E. coli lac operon
   1195..1216    -  protein_bind   CAP binding site: CAP binding activates transcription in the presence of cAMP. E. coli catabolite activator protein
   1229..1321    -  CDS            lacI (fragment): lac repressor; lacI; The lac repressor binds to the lac operator to inhibit transcription in E. coli. This inhibition can be relieved by adding lactose or isopropyl-β-D-thiogalactopyranoside (IPTG).
   1504..2092    -  rep_origin     ori: high-copy-number ColE1/pMB1/pBR322/pUC origin of replication
   2263..3123    -  CDS            AmpR: β-lactamase; bla; confers resistance to ampicillin, carbenicillin, and related antibiotics
   3124..3228    -  promoter       AmpR promoter: bla
   3255..3305    +  misc_feature   bom (fragment): basis of mobility region from pBR322
   3333..3761    -  rep_origin     f1 ori (sequence partly withheld): f1 bacteriophage origin of replication; arrow indicates direction of (+) strand synthesis
   3765..3922    -  CDS            lacZα (fragment): LacZα fragment of β-galactosidase; lacZ fragment
   3925..2       +  promoter       T7 promoter (across the origin): promoter for bacteriophage T7 RNA polymerase
