[The description below was written by a language model from this plasmid's Addgene catalogue record and pLannotate feature annotations shown in this document.]
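Description:
pGEM-Nanog is a small bacterial cloning plasmid (3,941 nt in the depositor's full sequence) built on the Promega pGEM-T Easy backbone and carrying the human NANOG homeobox coding sequence, an insert of roughly 900 bp corresponding to the NM_024865 transcript. It is maintained in E. coli at high copy through a ColE1/pUC-type origin and selected with ampicillin via the β-lactamase gene and its native promoter. An f1 bacteriophage origin is also present, which in principle allows single-stranded DNA production with helper phage.

The NANOG open reading frame sits in the multiple cloning region that interrupts the lacZα fragment, flanked by opposing bacteriophage T7 and SP6 promoters. It lies on the minus strand, in the same orientation as the SP6 and lac promoters, with the lac operator and CAP binding site further upstream, so SP6 polymerase would generate sense transcripts in vitro and T7 polymerase antisense. No eukaryotic promoter, tag or reporter is annotated, so although the catalogue lists the vector type as bacterial expression, the plasmid functions essentially as a storage and sequence-reference clone. Short automated hits to a hornet peptide, lacI and a bom region are fragmentary matches within backbone or polylinker sequence rather than functional parts.

NANOG encodes a transcription regulator that supports self-renewal and pluripotency in embryonic stem cells. According to the depositor, this clone holds the NANOG sequence that was transferred into a lentiviral plasmid and used in reprogramming human somatic cells to induced pluripotent stem cells. It therefore serves as a source of the cDNA for subcloning or verification.
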