Addgene plasmid #16351: pGEM-Nanog
Depositing lab: James Thomson. Depositing organization: University of Wisconsin, Madison. Publication: Induced pluripotent stem cell lines derived from human somatic cells. Yu J, Vodyanik MA, Smuga-Otto K, Antosiewicz-Bourget J, Frane JL, Tian S, Nie J, Jonsdottir GA, Ruotti V, Stewart R, Slukvin II, Thomson JA. Science. 2007 Dec 21. 318(5858):1917-20. 10.1126/science.1151526 PubMed 18029452.
Backbone
  Vector backbone: pGEM-T Easy
  Backbone manufacturer: Promega
  Backbone size w/o insert (bp): 3000
  Vector type: Bacterial Expression
Growth in bacteria
  Bacterial resistance: Ampicillin, 100 μg/mL
  Growth temperature: 37°C
  Growth strain: DH5alpha
  Copy number: High Copy
Gene/Insert
  Gene/Insert name: Homo sapiens Nanog homeobox (alt name: NANOG)
  Species: H. sapiens (human)
  Insert size (bp): 900
  GenBank ID: NM_024865
  Entrez Gene: NANOG
  Cloning method: Restriction Enzyme
  Sequencing primers: 5′ M13 Reverse; 3′ T7
Terms and licenses: Academic/Nonprofit Terms; Industry Terms: Not Available to Industry
Depositor comments: This plasmid contains the Nanog sequence that was cloned into the lentivirus plasmid and used in cell reprogramming.
How to cite: pGEM-Nanog was a gift from James Thomson (Addgene plasmid # 16351 ; http://n2t.net/addgene:16351 ; RRID:Addgene_16351)
