>Addgene plasmid #16351 | pGEM-Nanog | addgene partial sequence | sequence record 22707 | T7 5'-TAATACGACTCACTATAGGG-3'
CGGCCGCCATGGCGGCCGCGGGAATTCGATTCATCTTCACACGTCTTCAGGTTGCATGTTCATGGAGTAG
TTTAGGAATAAATCCATGGTTTGTGGAGTACTAAAATACCTAGTGGTCTGCTGTATTACATTAAGGCCTT
CCCCAGCAGCTTCCAAGGCAGCCTCCAAGTCACTGGCAGGAGAATTTGGCTGGAACTGCATGCAGGACTG
CAGAGATTCCTCTCCACAGTTATAGAAGGGACTGTTCCAGGCCTGATTGTTCCAGGATTGGGTGCACCAG
GTCTGAGTGTTCCAGGAGTGGTTGCTCCAGGACTGGATGTTCTGGGTCTGGTTGCTCCAGGTTGAATTGT
TCCAGGTCTGGTTGCTCCACATTGGAAGGTTCCCAGTCGGGTTCACCAGGCATCCCTGGTGGTAGGAAGA
GTAAAGGCTGGGGTAGGTAGGTGCTGAGGCCTTCTGCGTCACACCATTGCTATTCTTCGGCCAGTTGTTT
TTCTGCCACCTCTTAGATTTCATTCTCTGGTTCTGGAACCAGGTCTTCACCTGTTTGTAGCTGAGGTTCA
GGATGTTGGAGAGTTCTTGCATCTGCTGGAGGCTGAGGTATTTCTGTCTCTGAAATCTATCATTGAGTAC
ACACAGCTGNGGTGGAAGAGAACACAGTTCTGGTCTTCTGTTTCTTGACCGGGACCTTGTCTTCCTTTTT
TGCGACACTCTTCTCTGCAGAAGTGGGTTGTTTGCCTTTGGGACTGGTGGA
