>Addgene plasmid #16351 | pGEM-Nanog | addgene partial sequence | sequence record 43126 | T7 5'-TAATACGACTCACTATAGGG-3'
CCGCCATGGCGGCCGCGGGGAATTCGATTCATCTTCACACGTCTTCAGGTTGCATGTTCATGGAGTAGTT
TAGGAATAAATCCATGGTTTGTGGAGTACTAAAATACCTAGTGGTCTGCTGTATTACATTAAGGCCTTCC
CCAGCAGCTTCCAAGGCAGCCTCCAAGTCACTGGCAGGAGAATTTGGCTGGAACTGCATGCAGGACTGCA
GAGATTCCTCTCCACAGTTATAGAAGGGACTGTTCCAGGCCTGATTGTTCCAGGATTGGGTGCACCAGGT
CTGAGTGTTCCAGGAGTGGTTGCTCCAGGACTGGATGTTCTGGGTCTGGTTGCTCCAGGTTGAATTGTTC
CAGGTCTGGTTGCTCCACATTGGAAGGTTCCCAGTCGGGTTCACCAGGCATCCCTGGTGGTAGGAAGAGT
AAAGGCTGGGGTAGGTAGGTGCTGAGGCCTTCTGCGTCACACCATTGCTATTCTTCGGCCAGTTGTTTTT
CTGCCACCTCTTAGATTTCATTCTCTGGTTCTGGAACCAGGTCTTCACCTGTTTGTAGCTGAGGTTCAGG
ATGTTGGAGAGTTCTTGCATCTGCTGGAGGCTGAGGTATTTCTGTCTCTGAAATCTATCATTGAGTACAC
ACAGCTGGGTGGAAGAGAACACAGTTCTGGTCTTCTGTTTCTTGACCGGGACCTTGTCTTCCTTTTTTGC
GACACTCTTCTCTGCAGAAGTGGGTTGTTTGCCTTTGGGACTGGTGGAAGAATCA
